>Addgene plasmid #226456 | AP2u2-CMV-S_protein | addgene full sequence | sequence record 458388 | Addgene NGS Result
GCCAGATATACGCGTTGACATTGATTATTGACTAGTTATTAATAGTAATCAATTACGGGGTCATTAGTTC
ATAGCCCATATATGGAGTTCCGCGTTACATAACTTACGGTAAATGGCCCGCCTGGCTGACCGCCCAACGA
CCCCCGCCCATTGACGTCAATAATGACGTATGTTCCCATAGTAACGCCAATAGGGACTTTCCATTGACGT
CAATGGGTGGAGTATTTACGGTAAACTGCCCACTTGGCAGTACATCAAGTGTATCATATGCCAAGTACGC
CCCCTATTGACGTCAATGACGGTAAATGGCCCGCCTGGCATTATGCCCAGTACATGACCTTATGGGACTT
TCCTACTTGGCAGTACATCTACGTATTAGTCATCGCTATTACCATGGTGATGCGGTTTTGGCAGTACATC
AATGGGCGTGGATAGCGGTTTGACTCACGGGGATTTCCAAGTCTCCACCCCATTGACGTCAATGGGAGTT
TGTTTTGGCACCAAAATCAACGGGACTTTCCAAAATGTCGTAACAACTCCGCCCCATTGACGCAAATGGG
CGGTAGGCGTGTACGGTGGGAGGTCTATATAAGCAGAGCTCTCTGGCTAACTAGAGAACCCACTGCTTAC
TGGCTTATCGAAATTAATACGACTCACTATAGGGAGACCCAAGCTTGGTACCGAGCTCGGATCGATATCG
CCGCCACCATGTTCGTGTTCCTGGTGCTGCTGCCCCTGGTCTCCAGCCAGTGTGTGAACCTGACAACCCG
GACACAGCTGCCTCCTGCCTACACAAACAGCTTCACCCGTGGCGTCTACTACCCCGACAAGGTCTTCCGG
AGTAGCGTGCTCCACAGCACACAGGATCTGTTCCTGCCCTTCTTCAGCAATGTCACCTGGTTCCACGCCA
TCCACGTGAGCGGCACCAACGGCACAAAGAGATTCGACAACCCCGTGCTGCCTTTCAACGACGGCGTGTA
CTTCGCCAGTACTGAGAAGAGCAACATCATCAGAGGATGGATCTTCGGTACCACCCTGGACTCCAAAACC
CAGAGCCTGCTGATCGTGAATAATGCCACAAACGTGGTGATCAAAGTGTGTGAATTCCAGTTTTGTAATG
ATCCATTTCTCGGCGTATACTACCACAAGAACAACAAAAGCTGGATGGAATCCGAGTTCAGAGTGTATAG
CTCTGCTAACAACTGCACCTTCGAGTACGTGTCCCAGCCTTTCCTGATGGACCTGGAAGGCAAGCAGGGC
AACTTCAAGAACCTGAGAGAATTTGTGTTCAAAAACATCGATGGCTATTTCAAGATCTACAGCAAGCACA
CCCCTATCAACCTGGTGCGGGATCTTCCCCAGGGCTTCAGCGCCCTGGAGCCTCTGGTGGACCTGCCGAT
CGGAATCAACATCACCAGATTCCAGACCCTGCTGGCCCTGCACAGATCTTACCTGACCCCTGGCGACAGC
AGCAGTGGCTGGACAGCTGGAGCCGCCGCTTATTACGTGGGCTACCTGCAGCCTAGAACCTTCCTGCTGA
AATACAACGAGAACGGAACCATCACCGACGCTGTTGATTGCGCTCTTGATCCCCTGTCTGAAACCAAATG
CACCCTGAAGAGCTTTACCGTGGAAAAGGGCATATATCAGACATCCAACTTCAGAGTGCAGCCTACAGAG
AGCATCGTGCGGTTCCCTAATATCACGAACCTGTGTCCTTTCGGCGAGGTGTTCAACGCCACCCGGTTCG
CCAGCGTGTACGCCTGGAACCGGAAGAGGATCAGCAATTGCGTGGCCGATTACAGCGTGCTGTACAACAG
CGCCAGCTTCAGCACTTTCAAGTGCTACGGCGTGTCTCCTACCAAGCTGAACGACCTGTGCTTCACCAAC
GTGTACGCCGACTCTTTTGTGATCAGAGGCGACGAGGTGCGGCAGATTGCCCCTGGCCAGACAGGAAAGA
TCGCGGATTACAACTACAAGCTGCCTGATGACTTCACCGGCTGCGTGATCGCCTGGAATAGCAACAACCT
GGACAGCAAGGTGGGAGGAAACTACAACTACCTGTACCGGCTGTTTAGAAAGTCTAACCTGAAGCCTTTC
GAGCGGGACATCAGCACCGAGATATACCAGGCCGGCTCAACACCTTGCAACGGCGTGGAAGGATTCAATT
GTTACTTTCCCCTCCAATCTTACGGCTTCCAGCCAACAAATGGCGTCGGCTACCAGCCGTACAGAGTCGT
TGTGCTCTCTTTCGAGCTGCTGCATGCCCCTGCCACCGTGTGCGGCCCCAAGAAATCCACCAATCTGGTG
AAGAACAAGTGCGTGAACTTTAACTTTAACGGACTTACCGGCACAGGCGTTCTGACGGAAAGCAACAAGA
AGTTTCTGCCATTCCAACAGTTCGGCAGAGACATCGCCGACACCACAGATGCCGTGAGGGACCCTCAAAC
CCTGGAAATACTCGACATCACACCCTGTAGCTTCGGCGGAGTGAGCGTGATCACTCCCGGCACCAACACC
TCCAACCAAGTGGCAGTGCTGTACCAGGACGTGAACTGCACCGAGGTCCCCGTGGCCATCCACGCCGACC
AGCTGACCCCTACCTGGAGAGTTTACTCCACAGGGAGCAACGTTTTCCAGACCCGGGCCGGCTGTCTGAT
CGGCGCCGAGCACGTGAACAATTCCTACGAGTGTGACATCCCCATCGGCGCCGGCATTTGCGCAAGCTAC
CAGACGCAGACAAACAGCCCTGCTTCTGTGGCTAGCCAATCTATCATCGCCTACACCATGTCTCTCGGCG
CCGAGAACAGCGTGGCTTATAGCAACAACAGCATCGCCATCCCAACCAACTTCACAATCAGCGTGACAAC
CGAAATCCTGCCCGTGAGCATGACCAAGACCTCCGTGGATTGCACAATGTACATCTGCGGCGACAGCACA
GAATGCTCTAACCTGCTGCTGCAGTACGGCAGCTTTTGCACCCAACTGAACAGAGCCCTGACCGGCATCG
CCGTGGAACAGGATAAGAACACACAGGAGGTGTTCGCCCAGGTGAAACAGATCTACAAGACACCTCCCAT
CAAAGACTTCGGCGGATTTAACTTCTCTCAGATCCTGCCAGACCCCAGCAAACCTAGCAAGCGGAGCTTC
ATCGAGGACCTGCTGTTCAACAAGGTGACCCTGGCCGACGCTGGATTTATCAAGCAGTACGGCGATTGCC
TGGGCGACATCGCTGCCAGAGATCTGATCTGCGCCCAGAAGTTCAATGGCCTGACAGTGCTTCCGCCTCT
GCTGACAGACGAGATGATCGCCCAGTACACCAGCGCTCTGCTTGCCGGCACCATCACCAGCGGATGGACC
TTTGGAGCCGGCGCCGCCCTGCAAATCCCCTTCGCCATGCAGATGGCCTACAGATTCAACGGAATCGGCG
TGACCCAGAACGTGCTGTACGAAAACCAGAAGCTGATTGCCAATCAGTTCAACTCCGCCATCGGAAAAAT
CCAAGACTCTCTGAGCTCCACCGCCAGCGCCCTGGGAAAGCTGCAAGACGTGGTCAACCAGAACGCCCAG
GCCCTGAACACCCTGGTTAAGCAGCTGAGCTCTAACTTCGGCGCCATCAGCTCAGTGCTGAATGACATCC
TCAGCAGACTGGACCCTCCCGAGGCCGAGGTCCAGATCGATAGACTCATCACAGGTAGACTGCAGAGCCT
GCAAACCTACGTCACACAGCAGCTGATCAGAGCCGCCGAGATCAGAGCCAGCGCCAACCTGGCTGCCACA
AAAATGAGCGAATGCGTGCTGGGCCAGAGCAAGCGCGTGGATTTCTGCGGCAAGGGCTACCACCTGATGT
CTTTTCCACAGAGCGCTCCCCACGGCGTGGTGTTCCTGCACGTGACCTACGTGCCTGCTCAAGAGAAGAA
CTTTACCACCGCCCCTGCGATCTGTCACGACGGCAAGGCCCATTTCCCTCGGGAAGGCGTGTTCGTGAGC
AATGGTACACACTGGTTCGTGACCCAAAGAAACTTCTACGAGCCTCAGATCATCACCACCGACAACACTT
TCGTCTCCGGGAACTGCGACGTGGTGATCGGCATCGTGAACAACACCGTGTACGACCCTCTGCAGCCAGA
GCTGGACAGCTTTAAGGAGGAACTGGACAAGTACTTCAAGAACCACACCAGTCCTGATGTGGACCTGGGT
GATATTAGCGGCATCAACGCCAGCGTGGTGAATATCCAGAAGGAAATCGACAGACTGAACGAGGTGGCCA
AGAACCTGAACGAATCCCTGATCGACCTGCAGGAGCTGGGTAAATACGAGCAGTACATAAAGTGGCCTGG
AGGCAGCGGTCTTGTCCCTCGGGGATCACCTGGGTCTGGCTACATACCTGAAGCCCCACGCGATGGCCAA
GCCTACGTAAGGAAAGATGGTGAATGGGTGTTGCTTTCAACCTTTCTCGGCCACCACCACCATCATCATT
AATAAGGATCCGCGGCCGCATAGATAACTGATCCAGTGTGCTGGAATTAATTCGCTGTCTGCGAGGGCCA
GCTGTTGGGGTGAGTACTCCCTCTCAAAAGCGGGCATGACTTCTGCGCTAAGATTGTCAGTTTCCAAAAA
CGAGGAGGATTTGATATTCACCTGGCCCGCGGTGATGCCTTTGAGGGTGGCCGCGTCCATCTGGTCAGAA
AAGACAATCTTTTTGTTGTCAAGCTTGAGGTGTGGCAGGCTTGAGATCTGGCCATACACTTGAGTGACAA
TGACATCCACTTTGCCTTTCTCTCCACAGGTGTCCACTCCCAGGTCCAACTGCAGGTCGAGCATGCATCT
AGGGCGGCCAATTCCGCCCCTCTCCCCCCCCCCCCTCTCCCTCCCCCCCCCCTAACGTTACTGGCCGAAG
CCGCTTGGAATAAGGCCGGTGTGCGTTTGTCTATATGTTATTTTCCACCATATTGCCGTCTTTTGGCAAT
GTGAGGGCCCGGAAACCTGGCCCTGTCTTCTTGACGAGCATTCCTAGGGGTCTTTCCCCTCTCGCCAAAG
GAATGCAAGGTCTGTTGAATGTCGTGAAGGAAGCAGTTCCTCTGGAAGCTTCTTGAAGACAAACAACGTC
TGTAGCGACCCTTTGCAGGCAGCGGAACCCCCCACCTGGCGACAGGTGCCTCTGCGGCCAAAAGCCACGT
GTATAAGATACACCTGCAAAGGCGGCACAACCCCAGTGCCACGTTGTGAGTTGGATAGTTGTGGAAAGAG
TCAAATGGCTCTCCTCAAGCGTATTCAACAAGGGGCTGAAGGATGCCCAGAAGGTACCCCATTGTATGGG
ATCTGATCTGGGGCCTCGGTGCACATGCTTTACATGTGTTTAGTCGAGGTTAAAAAAACGTCTAGGCCCC
CCGAACCACGGGGACGTGGTTTTCCTTTGAAAAACACGATGATAAGCTTGCCACAACCCGGGATAATTCC
TGCAGCCAATATGGGATCGGCCATTGAACAAGATGGATTGCACGCAGGTTCTCCGGCCGCTTGGGTGGAG
AGGCTATTCGGCTATGACTGGGCACAACAGACAATCGGCTGCTCTGATGCCGCCGTGTTCCGGCTGTCAG
CGCAGGGGCGCCCGGTTCTTTTTGTCAAGACCGACCTGTCCGGTGCCCTGAATGAACTGCAGGACGAGGC
AGCGCGGCTATCGTGGCTGGCCACGACGGGCGTTCCTTGCGCAGCTGTGCTCGACGTTGTCACTGAAGCG
GGAAGGGACTGGCTGCTATTGGGCGAAGTGCCGGGGCAGGATCTCCTGTCATCTCACCTTGCTCCTGCCG
AGAAAGTATCCATCATGGCTGATGCAATGCGGCGGCTGCATACGCTTGATCCGGCTACCTGCCCATTCGA
CCACCAAGCGAAACATCGCATCGAGCGAGCACGTACTCGGATGGAAGCCGGTCTTGTCGATCAGGATGAT
CTGGACGAAGAGCATCAGGGGCTCGCGCCAGCCGAACTGTTCGCCAGGCTCAAGGCGCGCATGCCCGACG
GCGATGATCTCGTCGTGACCCATGGCGATGCCTGCTTGCCGAATATCATGGTGGAAAATGGCCGCTTTTC
TGGATTCATCGACTGTGGCCGGCTGGGTGTGGCGGACCGCTATCAGGACATAGCGTTGGCTACCCGTGAT
ATTGCTGAAGAGCTTGGCGGCGAATGGGCTGACCGCTTCCTCGTGCTTTACGGTATCGCCGCTCCCGATT
CGCAGCGCATCGCCTTCTATCGCCTTCTTGACGAGTTCTTCTGAGGGGATCAATTCTCTAGATAACTGAT
CATAATCAGCCATACCACATTTGTAGAGGTTTTACTTGCTTTAAAAAACCTCCCACACCTCCCCCTGAAC
CTGAAACATAAAATGAATGCAATTGTTGTTGTTAACTTGTTTATTGCAGCTTATAATGGTTACAAATAAA
GCAATAGCATCACAAATTTCACAAATAAAGCATTTTTTTCACTGCATTCTAGTTGTGGTTTGTCCAAACT
CATCAATGTATCTTAACGCGTCGAGTGCATTCTAGTTGTGGTTTGTCCAAACTCATCAATGTATCTTATC
ATGTCTGTATACCGTCGACCTCTAGCTAGAGCTTGGCGTAATCATGGTCATAGCTGTTTCCTGTGTGAAA
TTGTTATCCGCTCACAATTCCACACAACATACGAGCCGGAAGCATAAAGTGTAAAGCCTGGGGTGCCTAA
TGAGTGAGCTAACTCACATTAATTGCGTTGCGCTCACTGCCCGCTTTCCAGTCGGGAAACCTGTCGTGCC
AGCTGCATTAATGAATCGGCCAACGCGCGGGGAGAGGCGGTTTGCGTATTGGGCGCTCTTCCGCTTCCTC
GCTCACTGACTCGCTGCGCTCGGTCGTTCGGCTGCGGCGAGCGGTATCAGCTCACTCAAAGGCGGTAATA
CGGTTATCCACAGAATCAGGGGATAACGCAGGAAAGAACATGTGAGCAAAAGGCCAGCAAAAGGCCAGGA
ACCGTAAAAAGGCCGCGTTGCTGGCGTTTTTCCATAGGCTCCGCCCCCCTGACGAGCATCACAAAAATCG
ACGCTCAAGTCAGAGGTGGCGAAACCCGACAGGACTATAAAGATACCAGGCGTTTCCCCCTGGAAGCTCC
CTCGTGCGCTCTCCTGTTCCGACCCTGCCGCTTACCGGATACCTGTCCGCCTTTCTCCCTTCGGGAAGCG
TGGCGCTTTCTCATAGCTCACGCTGTAGGTATCTCAGTTCGGTGTAGGTCGTTCGCTCCAAGCTGGGCTG
TGTGCACGAACCCCCCGTTCAGCCCGACCGCTGCGCCTTATCCGGTAACTATCGTCTTGAGTCCAACCCG
GTAAGACACGACTTATCGCCACTGGCAGCAGCCACTGGTAACAGGATTAGCAGAGCGAGGTATGTAGGCG
GTGCTACAGAGTTCTTGAAGTGGTGGCCTAACTACGGCTACACTAGAAGAACAGTATTTGGTATCTGCGC
TCTGCTGAAGCCAGTTACCTTCGGAAAAAGAGTTGGTAGCTCTTGATCCGGCAAACAAACCACCGCTGGT
AGCGGTGGTTTTTTTGTTTGCAAGCAGCAGATTACGCGCAGAAAAAAAGGATCTCAAGAAGATCCTTTGA
TCTTTTCTACGGGGTCTGACGCTCAGTGGAACGAAAACTCACGTTAAGGGATTTTGGTCATGAGATTATC
AAAAAGGATCTTCACCTAGATCCTTTTAAATTAAAAATGAAGTTTTAAATCAATCTAAAGTATATATGAG
TAAACTTGGTCTGACAGTTACCAATGCTTAATCAGTGAGGCACCTATCTCAGCGATCTGTCTATTTCGTT
CATCCATAGTTGCCTGACTCCCCGTCGTGTAGATAACTACGATACGGGAGGGCTTACCATCTGGCCCCAG
TGCTGCAATGATACCGCGAGACCCACGCTCACCGGCTCCAGATTTATCAGCAATAAACCAGCCAGCCGGA
AGGGCCGAGCGCAGAAGTGGTCCTGCAACTTTATCCGCCTCCATCCAGTCTATTAATTGTTGCCGGGAAG
CTAGAGTAAGTAGTTCGCCAGTTAATAGTTTGCGCAACGTTGTTGCCATTGCTACAGGCATCGTGGTGTC
ACGCTCGTCGTTTGGTATGGCTTCATTCAGCTCCGGTTCCCAACGATCAAGGCGAGTTACATGATCCCCC
ATGTTGTGCAAAAAAGCGGTTAGCTCCTTCGGTCCTCCGATCGTTGTCAGAAGTAAGTTGGCCGCAGTGT
TATCACTCATGGTTATGGCAGCACTGCATAATTCTCTTACTGTCATGCCATCCGTAAGATGCTTTTCTGT
GACTGGTGAGTACTCAACCAAGTCATTCTGAGAATAGTGTATGCGGCGACCGAGTTGCTCTTGCCCGGCG
TCAATACGGGATAATACCGCGCCACATAGCAGAACTTTAAAAGTGCTCATCATTGGAAAACGTTCTTCGG
GGCGAAAACTCTCAAGGATCTTACCGCTGTTGAGATCCAGTTCGATGTAACCCACTCGTGCACCCAACTG
ATCTTCAGCATCTTTTACTTTCACCAGCGTTTCTGGGTGAGCAAAAACAGGAAGGCAAAATGCCGCAAAA
AAGGGAATAAGGGCGACACGGAAATGTTGAATACTCATACTCTTCCTTTTTCAATATTATTGAAGCATTT
ATCAGGGTTATTGTCTCATGAGCGGATACATATTTGAATGTATTTAGAAAAATAAACAAATAGGGGTTCC
GCGCACATTTCCCCGAAAAGTGCCACCTGACGTCGACGGATCGGGAGATCTCCCGATCCCCTATGGTGCA
CTCTCAGTACAATCTGCTCTGATGCCGCATAGTTAAGCCAGTATCTGCTCCCTGCTTGTGTGTTGGAGGT
CGCTGAGTAGTGCGCGAGCAAAATTTAAGCTACAACAAGGCAAGGCTTGACCGACAATTGCATGAAGAAT
CTGCTTAGGGTTAGGCGTTTTGCGCTGCTTCGCGATGTACGG
Features (pLannotate 1.2.2; 20 found; start..end, strand, type, name):
     17..396     +  enhancer       CMV enhancer: human cytomegalovirus immediate early enhancer
    397..600     +  promoter       CMV promoter: human cytomegalovirus (CMV) immediate early promoter
    596..629     +  LTR            5' LTR (truncated) (fragment): truncated 5' long terminal repeat (LTR) from HIV-1
    645..663     +  promoter       T7 promoter: promoter for bacteriophage T7 RNA polymerase
    709..4338    +  CDS            S: SPIKE_SARS2 - Experimental evidence at protein level: Swiss-Prot protein existence level 1. [Spike glycoprotein]: May down-regulate host tetherin (BST2) by lysosomal degradation, thereby counteracting its antiviral activity. From Severe acute respiratory syndrome coronavirus 2 (2019-nCoV) (SARS-CoV-2).
   4375..4458    +  CDS            wac (fragment): WAC_BPT4 - Experimental evidence at protein level: Swiss-Prot protein existence level 1. Chaperone involved in tail fiber assembly and retraction. Acts as a chaperone helping to attach the long tail fibers to the virus during the assembly process. During phage assembly, twelve fibritin molecules attach to the phage neck via gp13: six molecules forming the collar and six molecules forming the whiskers. From Enterobacteria phage T4 (Bacteriophage T4).
   4560..4789    +  intron         chimeric intron: chimera between introns from adenovirus and immunoglobulin heavy chain genes
   4973..5435    +  misc_feature   IRES: internal ribosome entry site (IRES) of the encephalomyocarditis virus (EMCV)
   5471..6274    +  CDS            NeoR/KanR: aminoglycoside phosphotransferase from Tn5; aph(3')-II (or nptII); confers resistance to neomycin, kanamycin, and G418 (Geneticin®)
   6297..6381    +  CDS            large T antigen (fragment): large T antigen from SV40 (simian virus 40)
   6404..6525    +  polyA_signal   SV40 poly(A) signal: SV40 polyadenylation signal
   6536..6587    +  polyA_signal   SV40 poly(A) signal (fragment): SV40 polyadenylation signal
   6651..6667    -  protein_bind   lac operator: The lac repressor binds to the lac operator to inhibit transcription in E. coli. This inhibition can be relieved by adding lactose or isopropyl-β-D-thiogalactopyranoside (IPTG). lac repressor encoded by lacI
   6675..6705    -  promoter       lac promoter: promoter for the E. coli lac operon
   6720..6741    -  protein_bind   CAP binding site: CAP binding activates transcription in the presence of cAMP. E. coli catabolite activator protein
   6754..6846    -  CDS            lacI (fragment): lac repressor; lacI; The lac repressor binds to the lac operator to inhibit transcription in E. coli. This inhibition can be relieved by adding lactose or isopropyl-β-D-thiogalactopyranoside (IPTG).
   7029..7617    -  rep_origin     ori: high-copy-number ColE1/pMB1/pBR322/pUC origin of replication
   7788..8648    -  CDS            AmpR: β-lactamase; bla; confers resistance to ampicillin, carbenicillin, and related antibiotics
   8649..8753    -  promoter       AmpR promoter: bla
   8812..8864    -  misc_feature   bom (fragment): basis of mobility region from pBR322
