[The description below was written by a language model from this plasmid's Addgene catalogue record and pLannotate feature annotations shown in this document.]
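Description:
AP2u2-CMV-S_protein is a 9,002 bp mammalian expression plasmid built on the AP2u2-mCherry backbone for producing a secreted, purifiable form of the SARS-CoV-2 spike glycoprotein. In bacteria it is maintained through a high-copy ColE1/pUC-type origin and selected with ampicillin via the β-lactamase gene. Remnants of a lac promoter/operator region, a lacI fragment and a pBR322 bom fragment are carried over from the cloning backbone.

Expression is driven by the human cytomegalovirus immediate-early enhancer and promoter. This is followed by a short annotated fragment of HIV-1 5' LTR sequence and a T7 promoter, which could allow in vitro transcription. The 3,630 bp spike coding sequence is fused at its C-terminus to a thrombin cleavage site, the foldon domain of bacteriophage T4 fibritin (annotated as a wac fragment) and a 6xHis tag. Foldon is a small trimerisation motif commonly used to hold soluble spike ectodomains in their native trimeric arrangement. The His tag supports metal-affinity purification, and the thrombin site should allow the C-terminal additions to be removed. The record states that the protein is released into the extracellular environment, but it does not describe which signal sequence or truncation accounts for secretion.

Downstream of the spike cassette lie a chimeric adenovirus/immunoglobulin intron, an EMCV IRES and the Tn5 neomycin phosphotransferase gene, ending in SV40 polyadenylation signals. This layout places spike and NeoR on a single bicistronic transcript, so G418 selection enriches for cells that also transcribe the spike gene, which helps when deriving stable producer lines. The associated work concerned screening peptide candidates for neutralising SARS-CoV-2, consistent with use of the purified spike as a target protein.
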