Addgene plasmid #226456: AP2u2-CMV-S_protein
Purpose: Mammalian expression of S protein of SARS-CoV2 under CMV promoter, tagged with 6His and released extracellular environment after expression for protein purification
Depositing lab: Urartu Seker. Depositing organization: Bilkent University UNAM, Nanotechnology Research Center. Publication: Screening Peptide Drug Candidates To Neutralize Whole Viral Agents: A Case Study with Severe Acute Respiratory Syndrome Coronavirus 2 (SARS-CoV-2). Ozcelik CE, Araz CZ, Yilmaz O, Gulyuz S, Ozdamar P, Salmanli E, Ozkul A, Seker UOS. ACS Pharmacol Transl Sci. 2024 Mar 21;7(4):1032-1042. doi: 10.1021/acsptsci.3c00317. eCollection 2024 Apr 12. PubMed 38633598.
Backbone
  Vector backbone: AP2u2-mCherry
  Backbone size w/o insert (bp): 5216
  Total vector size (bp): 9002
  Vector type: Mammalian Expression
  Selectable markers: Neomycin (select with G418)
Growth in bacteria
  Bacterial resistance: Ampicillin, 100 μg/mL
  Growth temperature: 37°C
  Growth strain: DH5alpha
  Copy number: Unknown
Gene/Insert
  Gene/Insert name: Spike Protein (alt name: S-Protein)
  Species: SARS-CoV2
  Insert size (bp): 3630
  GenBank ID: 1489668
  Tag / fusion protein: Thrombin Cleavage Site (C terminal on insert); Foldon Domain (C terminal on insert); 6xHis Tag (C terminal on insert)
Terms and licenses: Academic/Nonprofit Terms; Industry Terms: Not Available to Industry
How to cite: AP2u2-CMV-S_protein was a gift from Urartu Seker (Addgene plasmid # 226456 ; http://n2t.net/addgene:226456 ; RRID:Addgene_226456)
